>Addgene plasmid #222619 | pcDNA5-FRT/T0-Flag-BRIP1 | addgene full sequence | sequence record 440388 | Addgene NGS Result
GTTAAGCCAGTATCTGCTCCCTGCTTGTGTGTTGGAGGTCGCTGAGTAGTGCGCGAGCAAAATTTAAGCT
ACAACAAGGCAAGGCTTGACCGACAATTGCATGAAGAATCTGCTTAGGGTTAGGCGTTTTGCGCTGCTTC
GCGATGTACGGGCCAGATATACGCGTTGACATTGATTATTGACTAGTTATTAATAGTAATCAATTACGGG
GTCATTAGTTCATAGCCCATATATGGAGTTCCGCGTTACATAACTTACGGTAAATGGCCCGCCTGGCTGA
CCGCCCAACGACCCCCGCCCATTGACGTCAATAATGACGTATGTTCCCATAGTAACGCCAATAGGGACTT
TCCATTGACGTCAATGGGTGGAGTATTTACGGTAAACTGCCCACTTGGCAGTACATCAAGTGTATCATAT
GCCAAGTACGCCCCCTATTGACGTCAATGACGGTAAATGGCCCGCCTGGCATTATGCCCAGTACATGACC
TTATGGGACTTTCCTACTTGGCAGTACATCTACGTATTAGTCATCGCTATTACCATGGTGATGCGGTTTT
GGCAGTACATCAATGGGCGTGGATAGCGGTTTGACTCACGGGGATTTCCAAGTCTCCACCCCATTGACGT
CAATGGGAGTTTGTTTTGGCACCAAAATCAACGGGACTTTCCAAAATGTCGTAACAACTCCGCCCCATTG
ACGCAAATGGGCGGTAGGCGTGTACGGTGGGAGGTCTATATAAGCAGAGCTCTCCCTATCAGTGATAGAG
ATCTCCCTATCAGTGATAGAGATCGTCGACGAGCTCGTTTAGTGAACCGTCAGATCGCCTGGAGACGCCA
TCCACGCTGTTTTGACCTCCATAGAAGACACCGGGACCGATCCAGCCTCCGGACTCTAGCGTTTAAACTT
AAGCTTGGTACCATGGACTACAAAGACGATGACGATAAAGCCGCCAGTTTAAACGGCGCGCCGTCTTCAA
TGTGGTCTGAATATACAATTGGTGGGGTGAAGATTTACTTTCCTTATAAAGCTTACCCGTCACAGCTTGC
TATGATGAATTCTATTCTCAGAGGATTAAACAGCAAGCAACATTGTTTGTTGGAGAGTCCCACAGGAAGT
GGAAAAAGCTTAGCCTTACTTTGTTCTGCTTTAGCATGGCAACAATCTCTTAGTGGGAAACCAGCAGATG
AGGGCGTAAGTGAAAAAGCTGAAGTACAATTGTCATGTTGTTGTGCATGCCATTCAAAGGATTTTACAAA
CAATGACATGAACCAAGGAACTTCACGTCATTTCAACTATCCAAGCACACCACCTTCTGAAAGAAATGGC
ACTTCATCAACTTGTCAAGACTCCCCTGAAAAAACCACTCTGGCTGCAAAGTTATCTGCTAAGAAACAGG
CATCCATATACAGAGATGAAAATGATGATTTTCAAGTAGAGAAGAAAAGAATTCGACCCTTAGAAACTAC
ACAGCAGATTAGAAAACGTCATTGCTTTGGAACAGAAGTACACAATTTGGATGCAAAAGTTGATTCAGGA
AAGACTGTAAAACTCAACTCTCCACTGGAAAAGATAAACTCCTTTTCGCCACAGAAACCCCCTGGCCACT
GTTCTAGGTGCTGTTGTTCTACTAAACAAGGAAACAGTCAAGAGTCATCGAATACCATTAAGAAGGATCA
TACAGGGAAATCCAAGATACCCAAAATATATTTTGGGACACGCACACACAAGCAGATTGCTCAGATTACT
AGAGAGCTCCGGAGGACGGCATATTCAGGGGTTCCAATGACTATTCTTTCCAGCAGGGATCATACTTGTG
TCCATCCTGAGGTAGTCGGTAACTTCAACAGAAATGAGAAGTGCATGGAATTGCTAGATGGGAAAAACGG
AAAATCCTGCTATTTTTATCATGGAGTTCATAAAATTAGTGATCAGCACACATTACAGACTTTCCAAGGG
ATGTGCAAAGCCTGGGATATAGAAGAACTTGTCAGCCTGGGGAAGAAACTAAAGGCCTGTCCATATTACA
CAGCCCGAGAACTAATACAAGATGCTGACATCATATTTTGTCCCTACAACTATCTTCTAGATGCACAAAT
AAGGGAAAGTATGGATTTAAATCTGAAAGAACAGGTTGTCATTTTAGATGAAGCTCATAACATCGAGGAC
TGTGCTCGGGAATCAGCAAGTTACAGTGTAACAGAAGTTCAGCTTCGGTTTGCTCGGGATGAACTAGATA
GTATGGTCAACAATAATATAAGGAAGAAAGATCATGAACCCCTACGAGCTGTGTGCTGTAGCCTCATTAA
TTGGTTAGAAGCAAACGCTGAATATCTTGTAGAAAGAGATTATGAATCAGCTTGTAAAATATGGAGTGGA
AATGAAATGCTCTTAACTTTACACAAAATGGGTATCACCACTGCTACTTTTCCCATTTTGCAGGGACATT
TTTCTGCTGTTCTTCAAAAAGAGGAAAAAATCTCACCAATTTATGGTAAAGAGGAGGCAAGAGAAGTACC
TGTTATTAGTGCATCAACTCAAATAATGCTTAAAGGACTTTTTATGGTACTTGACTATCTTTTTAGGCAA
AATAGCAGATTTGCAGATGATTATAAAATTGCGATTCAACAGACTTACTCCTGGACAAATCAGATTGATA
TTTCAGACAAAAATGGGTTGTTGGTTCTACCAAAAAATAAGAAACGTTCACGACAGAAAACTGCAGTTCA
TGTGCTAAACTTTTGGTGCTTAAATCCAGCTGTGGCCTTTTCAGATATTAATGGCAAAGTTCAGACCATT
GTTTTGACATCTGGTACATTATCACCAATGAAATCCTTTTCGTCAGAACTTGGTGTTACATTTACTATCC
AGCTGGAGGCTAATCATATCATTAAAAATTCACAGGTTTGGGTTGGTACCATTGGGTCAGGCCCCAAGGG
TCGGAATCTCTGTGCTACCTTCCAGAATACTGAAACATTTGAGTTCCAAGATGAAGTGGGAGCACTTTTG
TTATCTGTGTGCCAGACTGTGAGCCAAGGAATTTTGTGTTTCTTGCCATCTTACAAGTTATTAGAAAAAT
TAAAAGAACGTTGGCTCTCTACTGGTTTATGGCATAATCTGGAGTTGGTGAAGACAGTCATTGTAGAACC
ACAGGGAGGAGAAAAAACAAATTTTGATGAATTACTGCAGGTGTACTATGACGCAATCAAATACAAAGGA
GAGAAAGATGGAGCTCTCCTGGTAGCAGTTTGTCGTGGTAAAGTGAGTGAGGGTCTGGATTTCTCAGATG
ACAATGCCCGTGCTGTCATAACAATAGGAATTCCTTTTCCAAATGTGAAAGATCTACAGGTTGAACTAAA
ACGACAATACAATGACCACCATTCAAAATTGAGAGGTCTTCTACCTGGCCGTCAGTGGTATGAAATTCAA
GCATACAGGGCCTTAAACCAGGCCCTTGGTAGATGTATTAGACACAGAAATGATTGGGGAGCTCTTATTC
TAGTGGATGATCGCTTTAGGAATAACCCAAGTCGCTATATATCTGGACTTTCTAAATGGGTACGGCAGCA
GATTCAGCACCATTCAACCTTTGAAAGTGCACTGGAGTCCTTGGCTGAATTTTCCAAAAAGCATCAAAAA
GTTCTTAATGTATCCATAAAGGACAGAACCAATATACAGGACAATGAGTCTACACTTGAAGTGACCTCTT
TAAAGTACAGTACCCCACCTTATTTACTGGAAGCAGCAAGTCATCTATCACCAGAAAATTTTGTGGAAGA
TGAAGCAAAGATATGTGTCCAGGAACTACAGTGTCCTAAAATTATTACCAAAAATTCACCTCTACCAAGT
AGCATTATCTCCAGAAAGGAGAAAAATGATCCAGTATTCCTGGAAGAAGCAGGGAAAGCAGAAAAAATTG
TGATTTCCAGATCCACAAGCCCAACTTTCAACAAACAAACAAAGAGAGTTAGCTGGTCAAGCTTTAATTC
TTTGGGACAGTATTTTACTGGTAAAATACCGAAGGCAACACCTGAGCTCGGGTCATCAGAGAATAGTGCC
TCTAGTCCTCCCCGTTTCAAAACAGAGAAGATGGAAAGTAAAACTGTTTTGCCCTTCACTGATAAATGTG
AATCCTCAAATCTGACAGTAAACACATCGTTTGGATCATGCCCTCAATCAGAAACCATTATTTCATCATT
AAAGATTGATGCCACCCTTACTAGAAAAAATCATTCTGAACATCCGCTCTGTTCTGAAGAAGCCCTGGAT
CCAGACATTGAATTGTCTCTAGTAAGTGAAGAAGATAAACAGTCCACTTCAAATAGAGATTTTGAAACAG
AAGCAGAAGATGAATCTATCTATTTTACACCTGAACTTTACGATCCTGAAGATACAGATGAAGAAAAAAA
TGACCTAGCTGAAACTGATAGAGGAAATAGATTGGCTAACAATTCAGATTGCATTTTAGCTAAAGACCTT
TTTGAAATTAGAACTATAAAAGAAGTAGATTCAGCCAGAGAAGTGAAAGCTGAGGATTGCATAGATACAA
AGTTGAATGGAATTCTGCATATTGAAGAAAGTAAAATTGATGACATTGATGGTAATGTAAAAACAACTTG
GATAAATGAACTGGAACTGGGAAAAACTCATGAAATAGAAATAAAGAACTTTAAACCATCTCCTTCCAAA
AATAAAGGCATGTTTCCTGGTTTTAAGTGAGATATCCATCACACTGGCGGCCGCTCGAGTCTAGAGGGCC
CGTTTAAACCCGCTGATCAGCCTCGACTGTGCCTTCTAGTTGCCAGCCATCTGTTGTTTGCCCCTCCCCC
GTGCCTTCCTTGACCCTGGAAGGTGCCACTCCCACTGTCCTTTCCTAATAAAATGAGGAAATTGCATCGC
ATTGTCTGAGTAGGTGTCATTCTATTCTGGGGGGTGGGGTGGGGCAGGACAGCAAGGGGGAGGATTGGGA
AGACAATAGCAGGCATGCTGGGGATGCGGTGGGCTCTATGGCTTCTGAGGCGGAAAGAACCAGCTGGGGC
TCTAGGGGGTATCCCC
[124 nt withheld, positions 5057-5180]
C
[91 nt withheld, positions 5182-5272]
AGGGTGATGGTTCACGTACCTAGAAGTTCCTATTCCGAAGTTCCTATTCTCTAGAAAGTATAGGAACTTC
CTTGGCCAAAAAGCCTGAACTCACCGCGACGTCTGTCGAGAAGTTTCTGATCGAAAAGTTCGACAGCGTC
TCCGACCTGATGCAGCTCTCGGAGGGCGAAGAATCTCGTGCTTTCAGCTTCGATGTAGGAGGGCGTGGAT
ATGTCCTGCGGGTAAATAGCTGCGCCGATGGTTTCTACAAAGATCGTTATGTTTATCGGCACTTTGCATC
GGCCGCGCTCCCGATTCCGGAAGTGCTTGACATTGGGGAGTTCAGCGAGAGCCTGACCTATTGCATCTCC
CGCCGTGCACAGGGTGTCACGTTGCAAGACCTGCCTGAAACCGAACTGCCCGCTGTTCTGCAGCCGGTCG
CGGAGGCCATGGATGCGATCGCTGCGGCCGATCTTAGCCAGACGAGCGGGTTCGGCCCATTCGGACCGCA
AGGAATCGGTCAATACACTACATGGCGTGATTTCATATGCGCGATTGCTGATCCCCATGTGTATCACTGG
CAAACTGTGATGGACGACACCGTCAGTGCGTCCGTCGCGCAGGCTCTCGATGAGCTGATGCTTTGGGCCG
AGGACTGCCCCGAAGTCCGGCACCTCGTGCACGCGGATTTCGGCTCCAACAATGTCCTGACGGACAATGG
CCGCATAACAGCGGTCATTGACTGGAGCGAGGCGATGTTCGGGGATTCCCAATACGAGGTCGCCAACATC
TTCTTCTGGAGGCCGTGGTTGGCTTGTATGGAGCAGCAGACGCGCTACTTCGAGCGGAGGCATCCGGAGC
TTGCAGGATCGCCGCGGCTCCGGGCGTATATGCTCCGCATTGGTCTTGACCAACTCTATCAGAGCTTGGT
TGACGGCAATTTCGATGATGCAGCTTGGGCGCAGGGTCGATGCGACGCAATCGTCCGATCCGGAGCCGGG
ACTGTCGGGCGTACACAAATCGCCCGCAGAAGCGCGGCCGTCTGGACCGATGGCTGTGTAGAAGTACTCG
CCGATAGTGGAAACCGACGCCCCAGCACTCGTCCGAGGGCAAAGGAATAGCACGTACTACGAGATTTCGA
TTCCACCGCCGCCTTCTATGAAAGGTTGGGCTTCGGAATCGTTTTCCGGGACGCCGGCTGGATGATCCTC
CAGCGCGGGGATCTCATGCTGGAGTTCTTCGCCCACCCCAACTTGTTTATTGCAGCTTATAATGGTTACA
AATAAAGCAATAGCATCACAAATTTCACAAATAAAGCATTTTTTTCACTGCATTCTAGTTGTGGTTTGTC
CAAACTCATCAATGTATCTTATCATGTCTGTATACCGTCGACCTCTAGCTAGAGCTTGGCGTAATCATGG
TCATAGCTGTTTCCTGTGTGAAATTGTTATCCGCTCACAATTCCACACAACATACGAGCCGGAAGCATAA
AGTGTAAAGCCTGGGGTGCCTAATGAGTGAGCTAACTCACATTAATTGCGTTGCGCTCACTGCCCGCTTT
CCAGTCGGGAAACCTGTCGTGCCAGCTGCATTAATGAATCGGCCAACGCGCGGGGAGAGGCGGTTTGCGT
ATTGGGCGCTCTTCCGCTTCCTCGCTCACTGACTCGCTGCGCTCGGTCGTTCGGCTGCGGCGAGCGGTAT
CAGCTCACTCAAAGGCGGTAATACGGTTATCCACAGAATCAGGGGATAACGCAGGAAAGAACATGTGAGC
AAAAGGCCAGCAAAAGGCCAGGAACCGTAAAAAGGCCGCGTTGCTGGCGTTTTTCCATAGGCTCCGCCCC
CCTGACGAGCATCACAAAAATCGACGCTCAAGTCAGAGGTGGCGAAACCCGACAGGACTATAAAGATACC
AGGCGTTTCCCCCTGGAAGCTCCCTCGTGCGCTCTCCTGTTCCGACCCTGCCGCTTACCGGATACCTGTC
CGCCTTTCTCCCTTCGGGAAGCGTGGCGCTTTCTCATAGCTCACGCTGTAGGTATCTCAGTTCGGTGTAG
GTCGTTCGCTCCAAGCTGGGCTGTGTGCACGAACCCCCCGTTCAGCCCGACCGCTGCGCCTTATCCGGTA
ACTATCGTCTTGAGTCCAACCCGGTAAGACACGACTTATCGCCACTGGCAGCAGCCACTGGTAACAGGAT
TAGCAGAGCGAGGTATGTAGGCGGTGCTACAGAGTTCTTGAAGTGGTGGCCTAACTACGGCTACACTAGA
AGAACAGTATTTGGTATCTGCGCTCTGCTGAAGCCAGTTACCTTCGGAAAAAGAGTTGGTAGCTCTTGAT
CCGGCAAACAAACCACCGCTGGTAGCGGTGGTTTTTTTGTTTGCAAGCAGCAGATTACGCGCAGAAAAAA
AGGATCTCAAGAAGATCCTTTGATCTTTTCTACGGGGTCTGACGCTCAGTGGAACGAAAACTCACGTTAA
GGGATTTTGGTCATGAGATTATCAAAAAGGATCTTCACCTAGATCCTTTTAAATTAAAAATGAAGTTTTA
AATCAATCTAAAGTATATATGAGTAAACTTGGTCTGACAGTTACCAATGCTTAATCAGTGAGGCACCTAT
CTCAGCGATCTGTCTATTTCGTTCATCCATAGTTGCCTGACTCCCCGTCGTGTAGATAACTACGATACGG
GAGGGCTTACCATCTGGCCCCAGTGCTGCAATGATACCGCGAGACCCACGCTCACCGGCTCCAGATTTAT
CAGCAATAAACCAGCCAGCCGGAAGGGCCGAGCGCAGAAGTGGTCCTGCAACTTTATCCGCCTCCATCCA
GTCTATTAATTGTTGCCGGGAAGCTAGAGTAAGTAGTTCGCCAGTTAATAGTTTGCGCAACGTTGTTGCC
ATTGCTACAGGCATCGTGGTGTCACGCTCGTCGTTTGGTATGGCTTCATTCAGCTCCGGTTCCCAACGAT
CAAGGCGAGTTACATGATCCCCCATGTTGTGCAAAAAAGCGGTTAGCTCCTTCGGTCCTCCGATCGTTGT
CAGAAGTAAGTTGGCCGCAGTGTTATCACTCATGGTTATGGCAGCACTGCATAATTCTCTTACTGTCATG
CCATCCGTAAGATGCTTTTCTGTGACTGGTGAGTACTCAACCAAGTCATTCTGAGAATAGTGTATGCGGC
GACCGAGTTGCTCTTGCCCGGCGTCAATACGGGATAATACCGCGCCACATAGCAGAACTTTAAAAGTGCT
CATCATTGGAAAACGTTCTTCGGGGCGAAAACTCTCAAGGATCTTACCGCTGTTGAGATCCAGTTCGATG
TAACCCACTCGTGCACCCAACTGATCTTCAGCATCTTTTACTTTCACCAGCGTTTCTGGGTGAGCAAAAA
CAGGAAGGCAAAATGCCGCAAAAAAGGGAATAAGGGCGACACGGAAATGTTGAATACTCATACTCTTCCT
TTTTCAATATTATTGAAGCATTTATCAGGGTTATTGTCTCATGAGCGGATACATATTTGAATGTATTTAG
AAAAATAAACAAATAGGGGTTCCGCGCACATTTCCCCGAAAAGTGCCACCTGACGTCGACGGATCGGGAG
ATCTCCCGATCCCCTATGGTGCACTCTCAGTACAATCTGCTCTGATGCCGCATA
Features (pLannotate 1.2.2; 22 found; start..end, strand, type, name):
    168..547     +  enhancer       CMV enhancer: human cytomegalovirus immediate early enhancer
    548..751     +  promoter       CMV promoter: human cytomegalovirus (CMV) immediate early promoter
    753..772     +  promoter       PLtetO-1 promoter (fragment): modified phage lambda PL promoter with tet operator sites (Lutz and Bujard, 1997)
    774..793     +  promoter       PLtetO-1 promoter (fragment): modified phage lambda PL promoter with tet operator sites (Lutz and Bujard, 1997)
    801..834     +  promoter       TRE3GV promoter (fragment): 3rd-generation Tet-responsive promoter that can be activated by binding of Tet-On® 3G, optimized for retroviral and lentiviral vectors
    925..949     +  CDS            3xFLAG (fragment): three tandem FLAG® epitope tags
    974..4717    +  CDS            BRIP1: FANCJ_HUMAN - Also known as BACH1, FANCJ. Experimental evidence at protein level: Swiss-Prot protein existence level 1. DNA-dependent ATPase and 5' to 3' DNA helicase required for the maintenance of chromosomal stability. Acts late in the Fanconi anemia pathway, after FANCD2 ubiquitination. Involved in the repair of DNA double-strand breaks by homologous recombination in a manner that depends on its association with BRCA1. From Homo sapiens (Human).
   4787..5011    +  polyA_signal   bGH poly(A) signal: bovine growth hormone polyadenylation signal
   5015..5036    +  promoter       SV40 promoter (fragment): SV40 enhancer and early promoter
   5057..5290    +  rep_origin     f1 ori (fragment) (sequence partly withheld): f1 bacteriophage origin of replication; arrow indicates direction of (+) strand synthesis
   5295..5342    +  protein_bind   FRT: FLP-mediated recombination occurs in the 8-bp core sequence TCTAGAAA (Turan and Bode, 2011). FLP recombinase from the Saccharomyces cerevisiae 2μ plasmid
   5350..6372    +  CDS            HygR: hygromycin B phosphotransferase confers resistance to hygromycin
   6382..6507    +  CDS            ble (fragment): BLE_KLEPN - Experimental evidence at protein level: Swiss-Prot protein existence level 1. Binding protein with a strong affinity to the bleomycin family of antibiotics. Binds to CL990; an antimitotic-antibiotic compound. From Klebsiella pneumoniae.
   6502..6623    +  polyA_signal   SV40 poly(A) signal: SV40 polyadenylation signal
   6696..6712    -  protein_bind   lac operator: The lac repressor binds to the lac operator to inhibit transcription in E. coli. This inhibition can be relieved by adding lactose or isopropyl-β-D-thiogalactopyranoside (IPTG). lac repressor encoded by lacI
   6720..6750    -  promoter       lac promoter: promoter for the E. coli lac operon
   6765..6786    -  protein_bind   CAP binding site: CAP binding activates transcription in the presence of cAMP. E. coli catabolite activator protein
   6799..6891    -  CDS            lacI (fragment): lac repressor; lacI; The lac repressor binds to the lac operator to inhibit transcription in E. coli. This inhibition can be relieved by adding lactose or isopropyl-β-D-thiogalactopyranoside (IPTG).
   7074..7662    -  rep_origin     ori: high-copy-number ColE1/pMB1/pBR322/pUC origin of replication
   7833..8693    -  CDS            AmpR: β-lactamase; bla; confers resistance to ampicillin, carbenicillin, and related antibiotics
   8694..8798    -  promoter       AmpR promoter: bla
   8857..13      -  misc_feature   bom (fragment) (across the origin): basis of mobility region from pBR322
