[The description below was written by a language model from this plasmid's Addgene catalogue record and pLannotate feature annotations shown in this document.]
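Description:
pcDNA5-FRT/T0-Flag-BRIP1 is a mammalian expression plasmid of about 8.9 kb, built on a Flag-modified pcDNA5 FRT/TO backbone. It carries the human BRIP1 coding sequence (also known as FANCJ or BACH1). BRIP1 is a DNA-dependent ATPase and 5'-to-3' helicase that acts in the Fanconi anemia pathway and in BRCA1-associated homologous recombination repair. In E. coli the plasmid is maintained at high copy through a ColE1/pUC-type origin and selected with ampicillin via the bla gene. A partial f1 origin and remnants of lac regulatory sequence are also annotated in the backbone.

The roughly 3.7 kb BRIP1 open reading frame is driven by the CMV immediate-early enhancer and promoter. Two short tet operator matches are annotated immediately downstream of the promoter. This is the arrangement that makes transcription repressible by Tet repressor and inducible with tetracycline or doxycycline in host cells that express the repressor. A Flag epitope is fused to the N terminus; the annotation matches only a fragment of a 3xFLAG sequence, which suggests a single copy. Transcripts end at the bovine growth hormone polyadenylation signal.

Downstream lies an FRT site placed directly in front of a hygromycin phosphotransferase gene followed by an SV40 poly(A) signal, with no full promoter annotated upstream of it. In this backbone design, FLP-mediated recombination into a genomic FRT docking site places the hygromycin gene under a resident promoter. Hygromycin resistance therefore selects for single-copy, site-specific integrants.

The construct suits transient expression or the generation of isogenic, inducible stable lines expressing Flag-BRIP1. The associated work concerns screening for suppressors of DNA damage, but the record does not state the specific experiments in which the plasmid was used.
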