Addgene plasmid #222619: pcDNA5-FRT/T0-Flag-BRIP1
Purpose: Mammalian expression vector of flag-tagged BRIP1
Depositing lab: Daniel Durocher. Depositing organization: Sinai Health System. Publication: Genome-scale mapping of DNA damage suppressors through phenotypic CRISPR-Cas9 screens. Zhao Y, Tabet D, Rubio Contreras D, Lao L, Kousholt AN, Weile J, Melo H, Hoeg L, Feng S, Cote AG, Lin ZY, Setiaputra D, Jonkers J, Gingras AC, Gomez Herreros F, Roth FP, Durocher D. Mol Cell. 2023 Aug 3;83(15):2792-2809.e9. doi: 10.1016/j.molcel.2023.06.025. Epub 2023 Jul 20. PubMed 37478847.
Backbone
  Vector backbone: pcDNA5 Flag-FRT-T0
  Backbone manufacturer: ThermoFisher
  Backbone size w/o insert (bp): 5151
  Total vector size (bp): 8896
  Vector type: Mammalian Expression
  Selectable markers: Hygromycin
Growth in bacteria
  Bacterial resistance: Ampicillin, 100 μg/mL
  Growth temperature: 37°C
  Growth strain: DH5alpha
  Copy number: High Copy
Gene/Insert
  Gene/Insert name: BRIP1
  Species: H. sapiens (human)
  Insert size (bp): 3745
  Entrez Gene: BRIP1 (a.k.a. BACH1, FANCJ, OF)
  Promoter: CMV
  Tag / fusion protein: Flag (N terminal on insert)
  Cloning method: Other
  Sequencing primers: 5′ cgcaaatgggcggtaggcgtg
Terms and licenses: Academic/Nonprofit Terms; Industry Terms
How to cite: pcDNA5-FRT/T0-Flag-BRIP1 was a gift from Daniel Durocher (Addgene plasmid # 222619 ; http://n2t.net/addgene:222619 ; RRID:Addgene_222619)
